>Addgene plasmid #192808 | pMRX-IP-3xFLAG-NCOA4 (dN) | addgene full sequence | sequence record 379065 | Addgene NGS Result
GACATTGATTATTGACTAGTTATTAATAGTAATCAATTACGGGGTCATTAGTTCATAGCCCATATATGGA
GTTCCGCGTTACATAACTTACGGTAAATGGCCCGCCTGGCTGACCGCCCAACGACCCCCGCCCATTGACG
TCAATAATGACGTATGTTCCCATAGTAACGCCAATAGGGACTTTCCATTGACGTCAATGGGTGGAGTATT
TACGGTAAACTGCCCACTTGGCAGTACATCAAGTGTATCATATGCCAAGTACGCCCCCTATTGACGTCAA
TGACGGTAAATGGCCCGCCTGGCATTATGCCCAGTACATGACCTTATGGGACTTTCCTACTTGGCAGTAC
ATCTACGTATTAGTCATCGCTATTACCATGCTAGAGAACCATCAGATGTTTCCAGGGTGCCCCAAGGACC
TGAAATGACCCTGTGCCTTATTTGAACTAACCAATCAGTTCGCTTCTCGCTTCTGTTCGCGCGCTTCTGC
TCCCCGAGCTCAATAAAAGAGCCCACAACCCCTCACTCGGCGCGCCAGTCCTCCGATTGACTGAGTCGCC
CGGGTACCCGTGTATCCAATAAACCCTCTTGCAGTTGCATCCGACTTGTGGTCTCGCTGTTCCTTGGGAG
GGTCTCCTCTGAGTGATTGACTACCCGTCAGCGGGGGTCTTTCATTTGGGGGCTCGTCCGGGATCGGGAG
ACCCCTGCCCAGGGACCACCGACCCACCACCGGGAGGTAAGCTGGCCAGCAACTTATCTGTGTCTGTCCG
ATTGTCTAGTGTCTATGACTGATTTTATGCGCCTGCGTCGGTACTAGTTAGCTAACTAGCTCTGTATCTG
GCGGACCCGTGGTGGAACTGACGAGTTCGGAACACCCGGCCGCAACCCTGGGAGACGTCCCAGGGACTTC
GGGGGCCGTTTTTGTGGCCCGACCTGAGTCCAAAAATCCCGATCGTTTTGGACTCTTTGGTGCACCCCCC
TTAGAGGAGGGATATGTGGTTCTGGTAGGAGACGAGAACCTAAAACAGTTCCCGCCTCCGTCTGAATTTT
TGCTTTCGGTTTGGGACCGAAGCCGCGCCGCGCGTCTTGTCTGCTGCAGCATCGTTCTGTGTTGTCTCTG
TCTGACTGTGTTTCTGTATTTGTCTGAAAATATGGGCCCGGGCCAGACTGTTACCACTCCCTTAAGTTTG
ACCTTAGGTCACTGGAAAGATGTCGAGCGGATCGCTCACAACCAGTCGGTAGATGTCAAGAAGAGACGTT
GGGTTACCTTCTGCTCTGCAGAATGGCCAACCTTTAACGTCGGATGGCCGCGAGACGGCACCTTTAACCG
AGACCTCATCACCCAGGTTAAGATCAAGGTCTTTTCACCTGGCCCGCATGGACACCCAGACCAGGTCCCC
TACATCGTGACCTGGGAAGCCTTGGCTTTTGACCCCCCTCCCTGGGTCAAGCCCTTTGTACACCCTAAGC
CTCCGCCTCCTCTTCCTCCATCCGCCCCGTCTCTCCCCCTTGAACCTCCTCGTTCGACCCCGCCTCGATC
CTCCCTTTATCCAGCCCTCACTCCTTCTCTAGGCGCCCCCATATGGCCATATGAGATCTTATATGGGGCA
CCCCCGCCCCTTGTAAACTTCCCTGACCCTGACATGACAAGAGTTACTAACAGCCCCTCTCTCCAAGCTC
ACTTACAGGCTCTCTACTTAGTCCAGCACGAAGTCTGGAGACCTCTGGCGGCAGCCTACCAAGAACAACT
GGACCGACCGGTGGTACCTCACCCTTACCGAGTCGGCGACACAGTGTGGGTCCGCCGACACCAGACTAAG
AACCTAGAACCTCGCTGGAAAGGACCTTACACAGTCCTGCTGACCACCCCCACCGCCCTCAAAGTAGACG
GCATCGCAGCTTGGATACACGCCGCCCACGTGAAGGCTGCCGACCCCGGGGGTGGACCATCCTCTAGACT
GCCGGATCTGCCATCGATATAAAGCTTGCCACCATGGACTACAAAGACCATGACGGTGATTATAAAGATC
ATGACATCGACTACAAGGATGACGATGACAAGGGTTCAGGCTCGGGATCCGGGAATTCGGAGCACTTGAT
GGCTCATGCTAGTTCAGCAAATATTGGGCCCTTCCTGGAGAAGAGAGGCTGTATCTCCATGCCAGAGCAG
AAGTCAGCATCCGGTATTGTAGCTGTCCCTTTCAGCGAATGGCTCCTTGGAAGCAAACCTGCCAGTGGTT
ATCAAGCTCCTTACATACCCAGCACCGACCCCCAGGACTGGCTTACCCAAAAGCAGACCTTGGAGAACAG
TCAGACTTCTTCCAGAGCCTGCAATTTCTTCAATAATGTCGGGGGAAACCTAAAGGGCTTAGAAAACTGG
CTCCTCAAGAGTGAAAAATCAAGTTATCAAAAGTGTAACAGCCATTCCACTACTAGTTCTTTCTCCATTG
AAATGGAAAAGGTTGGAGATCAAGAGCTTCCTGATCAAGATGAGATGGACCTATCAGATTGGCTAGTGAC
TCCCCAGGAATCCCATAAGCTGCGGAAGCCTGAGAATGGCAGTCGTGAAACTTCTGAAAAATTCAAATTA
TTGTTCCAGTCCTATAATGTGAATGATTGGCTTGTCAAGACTGACTCCTGTACCAACTGTCAGGGAAACC
AGCCCAAAGGTGTGGAGATTGAAAACCTGGGCAATCTGAAGTGCCTGAATGACCACTTGGAGGCCAAGAA
ACCATTGTCCACCCCCAGCATGGTTACAGAGGATTGGCTTGTCCAGAACCATCAG
[141 nt withheld, positions 2786-2926]
CCTGTGGAACCCAAACCTGAGCCTGAGAAGCATAAAGATTCCCTGAATATGTGGCTCTGTCCTAGAAAAG
AAGTAATAGAACAAACTAAAGCACCAAAGGCAATGACTCCTTCTAGAATTGCTGATTCCTTCCAAGTCAT
AAAGAACAGCCCCTTGTCGGAGTGGCTTATCAGGCCCCCATACAAAGAAGGAAGTCCCAAGGAAGTGCCT
GGTACTGAAGACAGAGCTGGCAAACAGAAGTTTAAAAGCCCCATGAATACTTCCTGGTGTTCCTTTAACA
CAGCTGACTGGGTCCTGCCAGGAAAGAAGATGGGCAACCTCAGCCAGTTATCTTCTGGAGAAGACAAGTG
GCTGCTTCGAAAGAAGGCCCAGGAAGTATTACTTAATTCACCTCTACAGGAGGAACATAACTTCCCCCCA
GACCATTATGGCCTCCCTGCAGTTTGTGATCTCTTTGCCTGTATGCAGCTTAAAGTTGATAAAGAGAAGT
GGTTATATCGAACTCCTCTACAGATGTAGCTCGAGAGCGGCCGCTACGTAAATTCCGCCCCCCCCCCTAA
CGTTACTGGCCGAAGCCGCTTGGAATAAGGCCGGTGTGCGTTTGTCTATATGTTATTTTCCACCATATTG
CCGTCTTTTGGCAATGTGAGGGCCCGGAAACCTGGCCCTGTCTTCTTGACGAGCATTCCTAGGGGTCTTT
CCCCTCTCGCCAAAGGAATGCAAGGTCTGTTGAATGTCGTGAAGGAAGCAGTTCCTCTGGAAGTTTCTTG
AAGACAAACAACGTCTGTAGCGACCCTTTGCAGGCAGCGGAACCCCCCACCTGGCGACAGGTGCCTCTGC
GGCCAAAAGCCACGTGTATAAGATACACCTGCAAAGGCGGCACAACCCCAGTGCCACGTTGTGAGTTGGA
TAGTTGTGGAAAGAGTCAAATGGCTCTCCTCAAGCGTATTCAACAAGGGGCTGAAGGATGCCCAGAAGGT
ACCCCATTGTATGGGATCTGATCTGGGGCCTCGGTGCACATGCTTTACATGTGTTTAGTCGAGGTTAAAA
AAACGTCTAGGCCCCCCGAACCACGGGGACGTGGTTTTCCTTTGAAAAACACGATGATAATATGGCCACA
ACCGTCGACATGACCGAGTACAAGCCCACGGTGCGCCTCGCCACCCGCGACGACGTCCCCCGGGCCGTAC
GCACCCTCGCCGCCGCGTTCGCCGACTACCCCGCCACGCGCCACACCGTCGACCCGGACCGCCACATCGA
GCGGGTCACCGAGCTGCAAGAACTCTTCCTCACGCGCGTCGGGCTCGACATCGGCAAGGTGTGGGTCGCG
GACGACGGCGCCGCGGTGGCGGTCTGGACCACGCCGGAGAGCGTCGAAGCGGGGGCGGTGTTCGCCGAGA
TCGGCCCGCGCATGGCCGAGTTGAGCGGTTCCCGGCTGGCCGCGCAGCAACAGATGGAAGGCCTCCTGGC
GCCGCACCGGCCCAAGGAGCCCGCGTGGTTCCTGGCCACCGTCGGCGTCTCGCCCGACCACCAGGGCAAG
GGTCTGGGCAGCGCCGTCGTGCTCCCCGGAGTGGAGGCGGCCGAGCGCGCCGGGGTGCCCGCCTTCCTGG
AGACCTCCGCGCCCCGCAACCTCCCCTTCTACGAGCGGCTCGGCTTCACCGTCACCGCCGACGTCGAGGT
GCCCGAAGGACCGCGCACCTGGTGCATGACCCGCAAGCCCGGTGCCTGAGTCGACCGCCCGCCCCACGAC
CCGCAGCGCCCGACCGAAAGGAGCGCACGACCCCATGGCTCGACGATAAAATAAAAGATTTTATTTAGTC
TCCAGAAAAAGGGGGGAATGAAAGACCCCACCTGTAGGTTTGGCAAGCTAGCTTAAGTAACGCCATTTTG
CAAGGCATGGAAAAATACATAACTGAGAATAGAGAAGTTCAGATCAAGGTCAGGAACAGATGGAACAGCT
GAATATGGGCCAAACAGGATATCTGTGGTAAGCAGTTCCTGCCCCGGCTCAGGGCCAAGAACAGATGGAA
CAGCTGAATATGGGCCAAACAGGATATCTGTGGTAAGCAGTTCCTGCCCCGGCTCAGGGCCAAGAACAGA
TGGTCCCCAGATGCGGTCCAGCCCTCAGCAGTTTCTAGAGAACCATCAGATGTTTCCAGGGTGCCCCAAG
GACCTGAAATGACCCTGTGCCTTATTTGAACTAACCAATCAGTTCGCTTCTCGCTTCTGTTCGCGCGCTT
CTGCTCCCCGAGCTCAATAAAAGAGCCCACAACCCCTCACTCGGGGCGCCAGTCCTCCGATTGACTGAGT
CGCCCGGGTACCCGTGTATCCAATAAACCCTCTTGCAGTTGCATCCGACTTGTGGTCTCGCTGTTCCTTG
GGAGGGTCTCCTCTGAGTGATTGACTACCCGTCAGCGGGGGTCTTTCACATGCAGCATGTATCAAAATTA
ATTTGGTTTTTTTTCTTAAGTATTTACATTAAATGGCCATAGTTGCATTAATGAATCGGCCAACGCGCGG
GGAGAGGCGGTTTGCGTATTGGGCGCTCTTCCGCTTCCTCGCTCACTGACTCGCTGCGCTCGGTCGTTCG
GCTGCGGCGAGCGGTATCAGCTCACTCAAAGGCGGTAATACGGTTATCCACAGAATCAGGGGATAACGCA
GGAAAGAACATGTGAGCAAAAGGCCAGCAAAAGGCCAGGAACCGTAAAAAGGCCGCGTTGCTGGCGTTTT
TCCATAGGCTCCGCCCCCCTGACGAGCATCACAAAAATCGACGCTCAAGTCAGAGGTGGCGAAACCCGAC
AGGACTATAAAGATACCAGGCGTTTCCCCCTGGAAGCTCCCTCGTGCGCTCTCCTGTTCCGACCCTGCCG
CTTACCGGATACCTGTCCGCCTTTCTCCCTTCGGGAAGCGTGGCGCTTTCTCATAGCTCACGCTGTAGGT
ATCTCAGTTCGGTGTAGGTCGTTCGCTCCAAGCTGGGCTGTGTGCACGAACCCCCCGTTCAGCCCGACCG
CTGCGCCTTATCCGGTAACTATCGTCTTGAGTCCAACCCGGTAAGACACGACTTATCGCCACTGGCAGCA
GCCACTGGTAACAGGATTAGCAGAGCGAGGTATGTAGGCGGTGCTACAGAGTTCTTGAAGTGGTGGCCTA
ACTACGGCTACACTAGAAGAACAGTATTTGGTATCTGCGCTCTGCTGAAGCCAGTTACCTTCGGAAAAAG
AGTTGGTAGCTCTTGATCCGGCAAACAAACCACCGCTGGTAGCGGTGGTTTTTTTGTTTGCAAGCAGCAG
ATTACGCGCAGAAAAAAAGGATCTCAAGAAGATCCTTTGATCTTTTCTACGGGGTCTGACGCTCAGTGGA
ACGAAAACTCACGTTAAGGGATTTTGGTCATGAGATTATCAAAAAGGATCTTCACCTAGATCCTTTTGCG
GCCGGCCGCAAATCAATCTAAAGTATATATGAGTAAACTTGGTCTGACAGTTACCAATGCTTAATCAGTG
AGGCACCTATCTCAGCGATCTGTCTATTTCGTTCATCCATAGTTGCCTGACTCCCCGTCGTGTAGATAAC
TACGATACGGGAGGGCTTACCATCTGGCCCCAGTGCTGCAATGATACCGCGAGACCCACGCTCACCGGCT
CCAGATTTATCAGCAATAAACCAGCCAGCCGGAAGGGCCGAGCGCAGAAGTGGTCCTGCAACTTTATCCG
CCTCCATCCAGTCTATTAATTGTTGCCGGGAAGCTAGAGTAAGTAGTTCGCCAGTTAATAGTTTGCGCAA
CGTTGTTGCCATTGCTACAGGCATCGTGGTGTCACGCTCGTCGTTTGGTATGGCTTCATTCAGCTCCGGT
TCCCAACGATCAAGGCGAGTTACATGATCCCCCATGTTGTGCAAAAAAGCGGTTAGCTCCTTCGGTCCTC
CGATCGTTGTCAGAAGTAAGTTGGCCGCAGTGTTATCACTCATGGTTATGGCAGCACTGCATAATTCTCT
TACTGTCATGCCATCCGTAAGATGCTTTTCTGTGACTGGTGAGTACTCAACCAAGTCATTCTGAGAATAG
TGTATGCGGCGACCGAGTTGCTCTTGCCCGGCGTCAACACGGGATAATACCGCGCCACATAGCAGAACTT
TAAAAGTGCTCATCATTGGAAAACGTTCTTCGGGGCGAAAACTCTCAAGGATCTTACCGCTGTTGAGATC
CAGTTCGATGTAACCCACTCGTGCACCCAACTGATCTTCAGCATCTTTTACTTTCACCAGCGTTTCTGGG
TGAGCAAAAACAGGAAGGCAAAATGCCGCAAAAAAGGGAATAAGGGCGACACGGAAATGTTGAATACTCA
TACTCTTCCTTTTTCAATATTATTGAAGCATTTATCAGGGTTATTGTCTCATGAGCGGATACATATTTGA
ATGTATTTAGAAAAATAAACAAATAGGGGTTCCGCGCACATTTCCCCGAAAAGTGCCACCTGACGTCTAA
GAAACCATTATTATCATGACATTAACCTATAAAAATAGGCGTATCACGAGGCCCTTTCGTCTTCACTATA
GGAGCTTGGCCCATTGCATACGTTGTATCCATATCATAATATGTACATTTATATTGGCTCATGTCCAACA
TTACCGCCATGTT
Features (pLannotate 1.2.2; 15 found; start..end, strand, type, name):
      1..380     +  enhancer       CMV enhancer: human cytomegalovirus immediate early enhancer
    381..676     +  LTR            3' LTR (ΔU3) (fragment): self-inactivating 3' long terminal repeat (LTR) from Moloney murine leukemia virus
    739..1096    +  misc_feature   MMLV Ψ: packaging signal of Moloney murine leukemia virus (MMLV)
   1161..1577    +  CDS            gag (truncated): truncated Moloney murine leukemia virus (MMLV) gag gene lacking the start codon
   1587..1961    +  misc_feature   pol region: Moloney murine leukemia virus (MMLV) pol region containing the splice acceptor site
   1997..2062    +  CDS            3xFLAG: three tandem FLAG® epitope tags, followed by an enterokinase cleavage site
   2090..3442    +  CDS            NCOA4 (fragment) (sequence partly withheld): NCOA4_HUMAN - Also known as ARA70, ELE1, RFG. Experimental evidence at protein level: Swiss-Prot protein existence level 1. Enhances the androgen receptor transcriptional activity in prostate cancer cells. Ligand-independent coactivator of the peroxisome proliferator-activated receptor (PPAR) gamma. From Homo sapiens (Human).
   3474..4049    +  misc_feature   IRES2: internal ribosome entry site (IRES) of the encephalomyocarditis virus (EMCV)
   4056..4655    +  CDS            PuroR: puromycin N-acetyltransferase; pac from Streptomyces alboniger; confers resistance to puromycin
   4763..4884    +  LTR            3' LTR (ΔU3) (fragment): self-inactivating 3' long terminal repeat (LTR) from Moloney murine leukemia virus
   4885..5354    +  LTR            LTR: long terminal repeat from Moloney murine leukemia virus
   5420..5472    -  CDS            lacI (fragment): lac repressor; lacI; The lac repressor binds to the lac operator to inhibit transcription in E. coli. This inhibition can be relieved by adding lactose or isopropyl-β-D-thiogalactopyranoside (IPTG).
   5655..6243    -  rep_origin     ori: high-copy-number ColE1/pMB1/pBR322/pUC origin of replication
   6407..7267    -  CDS            AmpR: β-lactamase; bla; confers resistance to ampicillin, carbenicillin, and related antibiotics
   7268..7372    -  promoter       AmpR promoter: bla
