[The description below was written by a language model from this plasmid's Addgene catalogue record and pLannotate feature annotations shown in this document.]
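Description:
pMRX-IP-3xFLAG-NCOA4 (dN) is a Moloney murine leukemia virus-based retroviral vector built on the pMRX-IP backbone and intended for stable expression of an N-terminally truncated human NCOA4 in mammalian cells. The catalogue lists it simply as a mammalian expression vector. The feature table nonetheless shows a retroviral transfer architecture: a CMV enhancer fused to partial MMLV LTR sequence at the 5' end, which would drive transcription of the viral genome in producer cells. This is followed by the MMLV Ψ packaging signal, a truncated gag lacking its start codon, and a pol region carrying the splice acceptor. MMLV LTR sequences close the cassette at the 3' end. In bacteria the plasmid is propagated through a high-copy ColE1/pUC-type origin and selected with ampicillin via the bla gene and its promoter. A short lacI fragment in the backbone appears to be a cloning remnant.

The payload is a bicistronic unit. A 3xFLAG epitope tag, which includes an enterokinase cleavage site, sits upstream of an NCOA4 fragment of about 1.35 kb in which the N-terminal domain has been deleted. Downstream, an EMCV IRES directs translation of puromycin N-acetyltransferase from the same transcript, so puromycin-resistant cells should also express the tagged protein. No separate internal promoter is annotated, so expression after integration presumably comes from the LTR.

NCOA4 is annotated here as a nuclear receptor coactivator. The associated publication examines its role in ferritin phase separation and ferritinophagy. This deletion mutant is suited to testing the contribution of the N-terminal domain, with the FLAG tag allowing detection or immunoprecipitation.
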