Addgene plasmid #192808: pMRX-IP-3xFLAG-NCOA4 (dN)
Purpose: Stable expression of 3xFLAH-NCOA4 (delta N) in mammalian cells
Depositing lab: Noboru Mizushima. Publication: NCOA4 drives ferritin phase separation to facilitate macroferritinophagy and microferritinophagy. Ohshima T, Yamamoto H, Sakamaki Y, Saito C, Mizushima N. J Cell Biol. 2022 Oct 3;221(10). pii: 213442. doi: 10.1083/jcb.202203102. Epub 2022 Sep 6. PubMed 36066504.
Backbone
  Vector backbone: pMRX-IP
  Vector type: Mammalian Expression
  Selectable markers: Puromycin
Growth in bacteria
  Bacterial resistance: Ampicillin, 100 μg/mL
  Growth temperature: 37°C
  Growth strain: DH5alpha
  Copy number: Unknown
Gene/Insert
  Gene/Insert name: NCOA4
  Species: H. sapiens (human)
  Insert size (bp): 1356
  Mutation: Deletion of the N-terminal domain
  Entrez Gene: NCOA4 (a.k.a. ARA70, ELE1, PTC3, RFG)
  Tag / fusion protein: 3xFLAG (N terminal on insert)
Terms and licenses: Academic/Nonprofit Terms; Industry Terms: Not Available to Industry
How to cite: pMRX-IP-3xFLAG-NCOA4 (dN) was a gift from Noboru Mizushima (Addgene plasmid # 192808 ; http://n2t.net/addgene:192808 ; RRID:Addgene_192808)
